Addgene plasmid #189734: pLVX-CMV-Galpha-z ONE-GO
Purpose: GPCR/G protein BRET biosensor
Depositing lab: Mikel Garcia-Marcos. Depositing organization: Boston University Medical Campus. Publication: Direct interrogation of context-dependent GPCR activity with a universal biosensor platform. Janicot R, Maziarz M, Park JC, Zhao J, Luebbers A, Green E, Philibert CE, Zhang H, Layne MD, Wu JC, Garcia-Marcos M. Cell. 2024 Feb 16:S0092-8674(24)00065-5. doi: 10.1016/j.cell.2024.01.028. PubMed 38412860.
Backbone
  Vector backbone: pLVX-IRES-Hygro
  Vector type: Lentiviral
Growth in bacteria
  Bacterial resistance: Ampicillin, 100 μg/mL
  Growth temperature: 37°C
  Growth strain: NEB Stable
  Copy number: High Copy
Gene/Insert 1
  Gene/Insert name: Galpha-z ONE-GO
  Species: R. norvegicus (rat)
  Cloning method: Gibson Cloning
Gene/Insert 2
  Gene/Insert name: GNAZ
  Species: R. norvegicus (rat)
  Entrez Gene: Gnaz (a.k.a. GXA, Hg1h)
Terms and licenses: Academic/Nonprofit Terms; Industry Terms: Not Available to Industry
How to cite: pLVX-CMV-Galpha-z ONE-GO was a gift from Mikel Garcia-Marcos (Addgene plasmid # 189734 ; http://n2t.net/addgene:189734 ; RRID:Addgene_189734)
