[The description below was written by a language model from this plasmid's Addgene catalogue record and pLannotate feature annotations shown in this document.]
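Description:
pLVX-CMV-Galpha-z ONE-GO is a lentiviral transfer plasmid built on the pLVX-IRES-Hygro backbone that delivers a single-vector BRET biosensor for GPCR/G protein activity. It is propagated in E. coli through a high-copy ColE1/pUC-type origin with ampicillin selection (AmpR). The HIV-1 elements annotated in the sequence include two LTR regions flanking the transfer cassette, the Ψ packaging signal with a partial gag sequence, the RRE for Rev-dependent export of the genomic RNA, and the cPPT/CTS. A WPRE sits downstream of the payload to boost transcript expression. No hygromycin resistance gene appears in the feature table, which suggests that the position after the IRES in the parent backbone now holds part of the sensor rather than a mammalian selection marker.

The payload is a bicistronic cassette driven by the CMV enhancer/promoter. The first open reading frame is a G alpha subunit split by an internal Citrine yellow fluorescent protein. The annotation tool labels the two flanking pieces as fragments of bovine GNAT1, but this is a homology match, and the catalogue entry identifies the gene as rat Gnaz (Gαz). An EMCV IRES follows and drives translation of a second protein, which begins with a Src-type N-myristoylation signal for membrane anchoring and ends in NanoLuc luciferase. The segment between these two parts is unannotated, and the record does not state what it encodes; it would presumably be the module that detects the active G protein.

With Citrine-tagged Gαz as energy acceptor and membrane-tethered NanoLuc as donor, the design would report G protein activation downstream of receptors as a change in BRET. Lentiviral delivery should allow the sensor to be used in cell types that are difficult to transfect.
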