Features (pLannotate 1.2.2; 27 found; start..end, strand, type, name):
      1..204     +  promoter       CMV promoter: human cytomegalovirus (CMV) immediate early promoter
    311..330     -  misc_feature   MCS (fragment): pBluescript multiple cloning site
    337..657     +  CDS            GNAT1 (fragment): GNAT1_BOVIN - Experimental evidence at protein level: Swiss-Prot protein existence level 1. Functions as signal transducer for the rod photoreceptor RHO (PubMed:21285355, PubMed:23303210, PubMed:28655769, PubMed:8259210). Required for normal RHO-mediated light perception by the retina (By similarity). Guanine nucleotide-binding proteins (G proteins) function as transducers downstream of G protein-coupled receptors (GPCRs), such as the photoreceptor RHO. The alpha chain contains the guanine nucleotide binding site and alternates between an active, GTP-bound state and an inactive, GDP-bound stat
    715..1431    +  CDS            Citrine: Citrine is a basic (constitutively fluorescent) yellow fluorescent protein published in 2001, derived from Aequorea victoria. It has moderate acid sensitivity.
   1444..2154    +  CDS            GNAT1 (fragment): GNAT1_BOVIN - Experimental evidence at protein level: Swiss-Prot protein existence level 1. Functions as signal transducer for the rod photoreceptor RHO (PubMed:21285355, PubMed:23303210, PubMed:28655769, PubMed:8259210). Required for normal RHO-mediated light perception by the retina (By similarity). Guanine nucleotide-binding proteins (G proteins) function as transducers downstream of G protein-coupled receptors (GPCRs), such as the photoreceptor RHO. The alpha chain contains the guanine nucleotide binding site and alternates between an active, GTP-bound state and an inactive, GDP-bound stat
   2282..2744    +  misc_feature   IRES: internal ribosome entry site (IRES) of the encephalomyocarditis virus (EMCV)
   2768..2788    +  CDS            myr: N-myristoylation signal from Src kinase (Pellman et al., 1985; Kaplan et al., 1988)
   2894..3409    +  CDS            Nluc: NanoLuc® luciferase human codon-optimized
   3423..4011    +  misc_feature   WPRE: woodchuck hepatitis virus posttranscriptional regulatory element
   4028..4546    +  CDS            nef (fragment): NEF_HV1BR - Experimental evidence at protein level: Swiss-Prot protein existence level 1. Extracellular Nef protein targets CD4(+) T-lymphocytes for apoptosis by interacting with CXCR4 surface receptors (PubMed:14990729). From Human immunodeficiency virus type 1 group M subtype B (isolate BRU/LAI) (HIV-1).
   4594..4851    +  LTR            5' LTR (truncated): truncated 5' long terminal repeat (LTR) from HIV-1
   5003..5019    -  protein_bind   lac operator: The lac repressor binds to the lac operator to inhibit transcription in E. coli. This inhibition can be relieved by adding lactose or isopropyl-β-D-thiogalactopyranoside (IPTG). lac repressor encoded by lacI
   5027..5057    -  promoter       lac promoter: promoter for the E. coli lac operon
   5072..5093    -  protein_bind   CAP binding site: CAP binding activates transcription in the presence of cAMP. E. coli catabolite activator protein
   5106..5198    -  CDS            lacI (fragment): lac repressor; lacI; The lac repressor binds to the lac operator to inhibit transcription in E. coli. This inhibition can be relieved by adding lactose or isopropyl-β-D-thiogalactopyranoside (IPTG).
   5381..5969    -  rep_origin     ori: high-copy-number ColE1/pMB1/pBR322/pUC origin of replication
   6140..7000    -  CDS            AmpR: β-lactamase; bla; confers resistance to ampicillin, carbenicillin, and related antibiotics
   7001..7105    -  promoter       AmpR promoter: bla
   7153..7287    +  polyA_signal   SV40 poly(A) signal: SV40 polyadenylation signal
   7454..7783    +  CDS            nef (fragment): NEF_HV1BR - Experimental evidence at protein level: Swiss-Prot protein existence level 1. Extracellular Nef protein targets CD4(+) T-lymphocytes for apoptosis by interacting with CXCR4 surface receptors (PubMed:14990729). From Human immunodeficiency virus type 1 group M subtype B (isolate BRU/LAI) (HIV-1).
   7831..8088    +  LTR            5' LTR (truncated): truncated 5' long terminal repeat (LTR) from HIV-1
   8135..8260    +  misc_feature   HIV-1 Ψ: packaging signal of human immunodeficiency virus type 1
   8244..8582    +  CDS            HIV-1 gag (fragment): gag protein from human immunodeficiency virus 1; gag
   8757..8990    +  misc_feature   RRE: The Rev response element (RRE) of HIV-1 allows for Rev-dependent mRNA export from the nucleus to the cytoplasm.
   9367..9467    +  CDS            Rev (fragment): human immunodeficiency virus 1 (HIV-1) Rev protein; rev; enhances nuclear export of unspliced and incompletely spliced viral mRNAs
   9482..9597    +  misc_feature   cPPT/CTS: central polypurine tract and central termination sequence of HIV-1 (lacking the first T)
   9655..9958    +  enhancer       CMV enhancer: human cytomegalovirus immediate early enhancer
>Addgene plasmid #189734 | pLVX-CMV-Galpha-z ONE-GO | addgene full sequence | sequence record 372106 | Addgene NGS Result
GTGATGCGGTTTTGGCAGTACATCAATGGGCGTGGATAGCGGTTTGACTCACGGGGATTTCCAAGTCTCC
ACCCCATTGACGTCAATGGGAGTTTGTTTTGGCACCAAAATCAACGGGACTTTCCAAAATGTCGTAACAA
CTCCGCCCCATTGACGCAAATGGGCGGTAGGCGTGTACGGTGGGAGGTCTATATAAGCAGAGCTCGTTTA
GTGAACCGTCAGATCGCCTGGAGACGCCATCCACGCTGTTTTGACCTCCATAGAAGACACCGACTCTACT
AGAGGATCTATTTCCGGTGAATTCCTCGAGACTAGTTCTAGAGCGGCCGCGGATCCATGGGCTGTCGGCA
GTCATCAGAAGAAAAGGAGGCGGCACGACGATCTAGGCGCATAGATCGCCATCTGCGATCTGAATCACAG
CGGCAAAGGCGCGAAATTAAGCTTCTCTTGCTGGGAACCTCCAATTCTGGCAAAAGCACAATCGTAAAAC
AAATGAAGATAATTCATTCAGGCGGTTTTAATCTCGAGGCCTGCAAGGAGTATAAACCCTTGATAATATA
TAACGCCATAGATTCACTCACACGAATTATCCGGGCTCTGGCAGCGCTTAAAATTGACTTCCACAATCCT
GACCGCGCATACGATGCTGTACAACTGTTTGCATTGACCGGCCCGGCTGAGTCAAAAGGTGAACGATCTG
GAGGTGGGGGCTCTATGGTGAGCAAGGGCGAGGAGCTGTTCACCGGGGTGGTGCCCATCCTGGTCGAGCT
GGACGGCGACGTAAACGGCCACAAGTTCAGTGTGTCCGGCGAGGGCGAGGGCGATGCCACCTACGGCAAG
CTGACCCTGAAGTTCATCTGCACCACCGGCAAGCTGCCCGTGCCCTGGCCCACCCTCGTGACCACCTTCG
GCTACGGCCTGATGTGCTTCGCCCGCTACCCCGACCACATGAAGCAGCACGACTTCTTCAAGTCCGCCAT
GCCCGAAGGCTACGTCCAGGAGCGCACCATCTTCTTCAAGGACGACGGCAACTACAAGACCCGCGCCGAG
GTGAAGTTCGAGGGCGACACCCTGGTGAACCGCATTGAGCTGAAGGGCATCGACTTCAAGGAGGACGGCA
ACATCCTGGGGCACAAGCTGGAGTACAACTACAACAGCCACAACGTCTATATCATGGCCGACAAGCAGAA
GAACGGCATCAAGGTGAACTTCAAGATCCGCCACAACATCGAGGACGGCAGCGTGCAGCTCGCCGACCAC
TACCAGCAGAACACCCCCATCGGCGACGGCCCCGTGCTGCTGCCCGACAACCACTACCTGAGCTACCAGT
CCGCCCTGAGCAAAGACCCCAACGAGAAGCGCGATCACATGGTCCTGCTGGAGTTCGTGACCGCCGCCGG
GATCACTCTCGGCATGGACGAGCTGTACAAGTCTGGCGGTGGAGGCTCAATTACCCCGGAGCTTCTGGGA
GTCATGAGGAGGCTCTGGGCCGACCCCGGAGCACAAGCATGCTTCGGGCGGAGTTCAGAATATCACCTGG
AAGATAATGCTGCGTATTATTTGAATGACTTGGAACGAATTGCTGCTCCTGATTATATCCCGACCGTGGA
GGACATTTTGCGGTCTAGGGACATGACCACAGGGATTGTCGAGAACAAATTCACGTTTAAGGAACTTACA
TTCAAAATGGTCGATGTGGGTGGACAGCGGTCTGAGCGGAAAAAGTGGATACATTGCTTCGAGGGGGTAA
CGGCCATTATCTTTTGTGTTGAACTCTCTGGTTACGATCTGAAATTGTACGAGGACAACCAGACGTCCCG
AATGGCCGAAAGTCTCCGCTTGTTTGACAGCATTTGCAACAATAACTGGTTTATTAACACTTCACTCATA
CTTTTTCTCAACAAGAAGGACCTTCTGAGTGAAAAAATACGACGCATTCCGCTTAGTGTGTGCTTTCCGG
AGTACAAGGGGCAGAACACTTATGAGGAGGCTGCCGTGTACATTCAGCGGCAATTCGAGGACCTCAACAG
GAATAAGGAGACAAAAGAAATTTACTCCCATTTTACTTGTGCGACCGACACTTCCAATATTCAGTTTGTC
TTTGACGCTGTCACCGACGTCATTATCCAGAATAACCTTAAGTACATAGGGTTGTGCTGAGCGGCCGCCG
CCCCTCTCCCTCCCCCCCCCCTAACGTTACTGGCCGAAGCCGCTTGGAATAAGGCCGGTGTGCGTTTGTC
TATATGTTATTTTCCACCATATTGCCGTCTTTTGGCAATGTGAGGGCCCGGAAACCTGGCCCTGTCTTCT
TGACGAGCATTCCTAGGGGTCTTTCCCCTCTCGCCAAAGGAATGCAAGGTCTGTTGAATGTCGTGAAGGA
AGCAGTTCCTCTGGAAGCTTCTTGAAGACAAACAACGTCTGTAGCGACCCTTTGCAGGCAGCGGAACCCC
CCACCTGGCGACAGGTGCCTCTGCGGCCAAAAGCCACGTGTATAAGATACACCTGCAAAGGCGGCACAAC
CCCAGTGCCACGTTGTGAGTTGGATAGTTGTGGAAAGAGTCAAATGGCTCTCCTCAAGCGTATTCAACAA
GGGGCTGAAGGATGCCCAGAAGGTACCCCATTGTATGGGATCTGATCTGGGGCCTCGGTGCACATGCTTT
ACATGTGTTTAGTCGAGGTTAAAAAAACGTCTAGGCCCCCCGAACCACGGGGACGTGGTTTTCCTTTGAA
AAACACGATGATAAGCTTGCCACAACCCGTACCAAAGATGGGGAGTAGCAAGAGCAAGACGTCGAATTCC
GGAATCAAGCTTGGTGGATCTTCTCGAGGTTACTACCATGGTATTTGGGTGGGTGAAGAAGGTCGACTTT
CTCGAGGTGGCACCGGTGGATCCATGGTCTTCACACTCGAAGATTTCGTTGGGGACTGGCGACAGACAGC
CGGCTACAACCTGGACCAAGTCCTTGAACAGGGAGGTGTGTCCAGTTTGTTTCAGAATCTCGGGGTGTCC
GTAACTCCGATCCAAAGGATTGTCCTGAGCGGTGAAAATGGGCTGAAGATCGACATCCATGTCATCATCC
CGTATGAAGGTCTGAGCGGCGACCAAATGGGCCAGATCGAAAAAATTTTTAAGGTGGTGTACCCTGTGGA
TGATCATCACTTTAAGGTGATCCTGCACTATGGCACACTGGTAATCGACGGGGTTACGCCGAACATGATC
GACTATTTCGGACGGCCGTATGAAGGCATCGCCGTGTTCGACGGCAAAAAGATCACTGTAACAGGGACCC
TGTGGAACGGCAACAAAATTATCGACGAGCGCCTGATCAACCCCGACGGCTCCCTGCTGTTCCGAGTAAC
CATCAACGGAGTGACCGGCTGGCGGCTGTGCGAACGCATTCTGGCGTAAACGCGTCTGGAACAATCAACC
TCTGGATTACAAAATTTGTGAAAGATTGACTGGTATTCTTAACTATGTTGCTCCTTTTACGCTATGTGGA
TACGCTGCTTTAATGCCTTTGTATCATGCTATTGCTTCCCGTATGGCTTTCATTTTCTCCTCCTTGTATA
AATCCTGGTTGCTGTCTCTTTATGAGGAGTTGTGGCCCGTTGTCAGGCAACGTGGCGTGGTGTGCACTGT
GTTTGCTGACGCAACCCCCACTGGTTGGGGCATTGCCACCACCTGTCAGCTCCTTTCCGGGACTTTCGCT
TTCCCCCTCCCTATTGCCACGGCGGAACTCATCGCCGCCTGCCTTGCCCGCTGCTGGACAGGGGCTCGGC
TGTTGGGCACTGACAATTCCGTGGTGTTGTCGGGGAAGCTGACGTCCTTTCCATGGCTGCTCGCCTGTGT
TGCCACCTGGATTCTGCGCGGGACGTCCTTCTGCTACGTCCCTTCGGCCCTCAATCCAGCGGACCTTCCT
TCCCGCGGCCTGCTGCCGGCTCTGCGGCCTCTTCCGCGTCTTCGCCTTCGCCCTCAGACGAGTCGGATCT
CCCTTTGGGCCGCCTCCCCGCCTGGAATTAATTCTGCAGTCGAGACCTAGAAAAACATGGAGCAATCACA
AGTAGCAATACAGCAGCTACCAATGCTGATTGTGCCTGGCTAGAAGCACAAGAGGAGGAGGAGGTGGGTT
TTCCAGTCACACCTCAGGTACCTTTAAGACCAATGACTTACAAGGCAGCTGTAGATCTTAGCCACTTTTT
AAAAGAAAAGAGGGGACTGGAAGGGCTAATTCACTCCCAACGAAGACAAGATATCCTTGATCTGTGGATC
TACCACACACAAGGCTACTTCCCTGATTAGCAGAACTACACACCAGGGCCAGGGGTCAGATATCCACTGA
CCTTTGGATGGTGCTACAAGCTAGTACCAGTTGAGCCAGATAAGGTAGAAGAGGCCAATAAAGGAGAGAA
CACCAGCTTGTTACACCCTGTGAGCCTGCATGGGATGGATGACCCGGAGAGAGAAGTGTTAGAGTGGAGG
TTTGACAGCCGCCTAGCATTTCATCACGTGGCCCGAGAGCTGCATCCGGAGTACTTCAAGAACTGCTGAT
ATCGAGCTTGCTACAAGGGACTTTCCGCTGGGGACTTTCCAGGGAGGCGTGGCCTGGGCGGGACTGGGGA
GTGGCGAGCCCTCAGATCCTGCATATAAGCAGCTGCTTTTTGCCTGTACTGGGTCTCTCTGGTTAGACCA
GATCTGAGCCTGGGAGCTCTCTGGCTAACTAGGGAACCCACTGCTTAAGCCTCAATAAAGCTTGCCTTGA
GTGCTTCAAGTAGTGTGTGCCCGTCTGTTGTGTGACTCTGGTAACTAGAGATCCCTCAGACCCTTTTAGT
CAGTGTGGAAAATCTCTAGCAGTAGTAGTTCATGTCATCTTATTATTCAGTATTTATAACTTGCAAAGAA
ATGAATATCAGAGAGTGAGAGGCCTTGACATTGCTAGCGTTTACCGTCGACCTCTAGCTAGAGCTTGGCG
TAATCATGGTCATAGCTGTTTCCTGTGTGAAATTGTTATCCGCTCACAATTCCACACAACATACGAGCCG
GAAGCATAAAGTGTAAAGCCTGGGGTGCCTAATGAGTGAGCTAACTCACATTAATTGCGTTGCGCTCACT
GCCCGCTTTCCAGTCGGGAAACCTGTCGTGCCAGCTGCATTAATGAATCGGCCAACGCGCGGGGAGAGGC
GGTTTGCGTATTGGGCGCTCTTCCGCTTCCTCGCTCACTGACTCGCTGCGCTCGGTCGTTCGGCTGCGGC
GAGCGGTATCAGCTCACTCAAAGGCGGTAATACGGTTATCCACAGAATCAGGGGATAACGCAGGAAAGAA
CATGTGAGCAAAAGGCCAGCAAAAGGCCAGGAACCGTAAAAAGGCCGCGTTGCTGGCGTTTTTCCATAGG
CTCCGCCCCCCTGACGAGCATCACAAAAATCGACGCTCAAGTCAGAGGTGGCGAAACCCGACAGGACTAT
AAAGATACCAGGCGTTTCCCCCTGGAAGCTCCCTCGTGCGCTCTCCTGTTCCGACCCTGCCGCTTACCGG
ATACCTGTCCGCCTTTCTCCCTTCGGGAAGCGTGGCGCTTTCTCATAGCTCACGCTGTAGGTATCTCAGT
TCGGTGTAGGTCGTTCGCTCCAAGCTGGGCTGTGTGCACGAACCCCCCGTTCAGCCCGACCGCTGCGCCT
TATCCGGTAACTATCGTCTTGAGTCCAACCCGGTAAGACACGACTTATCGCCACTGGCAGCAGCCACTGG
TAACAGGATTAGCAGAGCGAGGTATGTAGGCGGTGCTACAGAGTTCTTGAAGTGGTGGCCTAACTACGGC
TACACTAGAAGAACAGTATTTGGTATCTGCGCTCTGCTGAAGCCAGTTACCTTCGGAAAAAGAGTTGGTA
GCTCTTGATCCGGCAAACAAACCACCGCTGGTAGCGGTGGTTTTTTTGTTTGCAAGCAGCAGATTACGCG
CAGAAAAAAAGGATCTCAAGAAGATCCTTTGATCTTTTCTACGGGGTCTGACGCTCAGTGGAACGAAAAC
TCACGTTAAGGGATTTTGGTCATGAGATTATCAAAAAGGATCTTCACCTAGATCCTTTTAAATTAAAAAT
GAAGTTTTAAATCAATCTAAAGTATATATGAGTAAACTTGGTCTGACAGTTACCAATGCTTAATCAGTGA
GGCACCTATCTCAGCGATCTGTCTATTTCGTTCATCCATAGTTGCCTGACTCCCCGTCGTGTAGATAACT
ACGATACGGGAGGGCTTACCATCTGGCCCCAGTGCTGCAATGATACCGCGAGACCCACGCTCACCGGCTC
CAGATTTATCAGCAATAAACCAGCCAGCCGGAAGGGCCGAGCGCAGAAGTGGTCCTGCAACTTTATCCGC
CTCCATCCAGTCTATTAATTGTTGCCGGGAAGCTAGAGTAAGTAGTTCGCCAGTTAATAGTTTGCGCAAC
GTTGTTGCCATTGCTACAGGCATCGTGGTGTCACGCTCGTCGTTTGGTATGGCTTCATTCAGCTCCGGTT
CCCAACGATCAAGGCGAGTTACATGATCCCCCATGTTGTGCAAAAAAGCGGTTAGCTCCTTCGGTCCTCC
GATCGTTGTCAGAAGTAAGTTGGCCGCAGTGTTATCACTCATGGTTATGGCAGCACTGCATAATTCTCTT
ACTGTCATGCCATCCGTAAGATGCTTTTCTGTGACTGGTGAGTACTCAACCAAGTCATTCTGAGAATAGT
GTATGCGGCGACCGAGTTGCTCTTGCCCGGCGTCAATACGGGATAATACCGCGCCACATAGCAGAACTTT
AAAAGTGCTCATCATTGGAAAACGTTCTTCGGGGCGAAAACTCTCAAGGATCTTACCGCTGTTGAGATCC
AGTTCGATGTAACCCACTCGTGCACCCAACTGATCTTCAGCATCTTTTACTTTCACCAGCGTTTCTGGGT
GAGCAAAAACAGGAAGGCAAAATGCCGCAAAAAAGGGAATAAGGGCGACACGGAAATGTTGAATACTCAT
ACTCTTCCTTTTTCAATATTATTGAAGCATTTATCAGGGTTATTGTCTCATGAGCGGATACATATTTGAA
TGTATTTAGAAAAATAAACAAATAGGGGTTCCGCGCACATTTCCCCGAAAAGTGCCACCTGACGTCGACG
GATCGGGAGATCAACTTGTTTATTGCAGCTTATAATGGTTACAAATAAAGCAATAGCATCACAAATTTCA
CAAATAAAGCATTTTTTTCACTGCATTCTAGTTGTGGTTTGTCCAAACTCATCAATGTATCTTATCATGT
CTGGATCAACTGGATAACTCAAGCTAACCAAAATCATCCCAAACTTCCCACCCCATACCCTATTACCACT
GCCAATTACCTGTGGTTTCATTTACTCTAAACCTGTGATTCCTCTGAATTATTTTCATTTTAAAGAAATT
GTATTTGTTAAATATGTACTACAAACTTAGTAGTTGGAAGGGCTAATTCACTCCCAAAGAAGACAAGATA
TCCTTGATCTGTGGATCTACCACACACAAGGCTACTTCCCTGATTAGCAGAACTACACACCAGGGCCAGG
GGTCAGATATCCACTGACCTTTGGATGGTGCTACAAGCTAGTACCAGTTGAGCCAGATAAGGTAGAAGAG
GCCAATAAAGGAGAGAACACCAGCTTGTTACACCCTGTGAGCCTGCATGGGATGGATGACCCGGAGAGAG
AAGTGTTAGAGTGGAGGTTTGACAGCCGCCTAGCATTTCATCACGTGGCCCGAGAGCTGCATCCGGAGTA
CTTCAAGAACTGCTGATATCGAGCTTGCTACAAGGGACTTTCCGCTGGGGACTTTCCAGGGAGGCGTGGC
CTGGGCGGGACTGGGGAGTGGCGAGCCCTCAGATCCTGCATATAAGCAGCTGCTTTTTGCCTGTACTGGG
TCTCTCTGGTTAGACCAGATCTGAGCCTGGGAGCTCTCTGGCTAACTAGGGAACCCACTGCTTAAGCCTC
AATAAAGCTTGCCTTGAGTGCTTCAAGTAGTGTGTGCCCGTCTGTTGTGTGACTCTGGTAACTAGAGATC
CCTCAGACCCTTTTAGTCAGTGTGGAAAATCTCTAGCAGTGGCGCCCGAACAGGGACTTGAAAGCGAAAG
GGAAACCAGAGGAGCTCTCTCGACGCAGGACTCGGCTTGCTGAAGCGCGCACGGCAAGAGGCGAGGGGCG
GCGACTGGTGAGTACGCCAAAAATTTTGACTAGCGGAGGCTAGAAGGAGAGAGATGGGTGCGAGAGCGTC
AGTATTAAGCGGGGGAGAATTAGATCGCGATGGGAAAAAATTCGGTTAAGGCCAGGGGGAAAGAAAAAAT
ATAAATTAAAACATATAGTATGGGCAAGCAGGGAGCTAGAACGATTCGCAGTTAATCCTGGCCTGTTAGA
AACATCAGAAGGCTGTAGACAAATACTGGGACAGCTACAACCATCCCTTCAGACAGGATCAGAAGAACTT
AGATCATTATATAATACAGTAGCAACCCTCTATTGTGTGCATCAAAGGATAGAGATAAAAGACACCAAGG
AAGCTTTAGACAAGATAGAGGAAGAGCAAAACAAAAGTAAGACCACCGCACAGCAAGCGGCCGGCCGCTG
ATCTTCAGACCTGGAGGAGGAGATATGAGGGACAATTGGAGAAGTGAATTATATAAATATAAAGTAGTAA
AAATTGAACCATTAGGAGTAGCACCCACCAAGGCAAAGAGAAGAGTGGTGCAGAGAGAAAAAAGAGCAGT
GGGAATAGGAGCTTTGTTCCTTGGGTTCTTGGGAGCAGCAGGAAGCACTATGGGCGCAGCGTCAATGACG
CTGACGGTACAGGCCAGACAATTATTGTCTGGTATAGTGCAGCAGCAGAACAATTTGCTGAGGGCTATTG
AGGCGCAACAGCATCTGTTGCAACTCACAGTCTGGGGCATCAAGCAGCTCCAGGCAAGAATCCTGGCTGT
GGAAAGATACCTAAAGGATCAACAGCTCCTGGGGATTTGGGGTTGCTCTGGAAAACTCATTTGCACCACT
GCTGTGCCTTGGAATGCTAGTTGGAGTAATAAATCTCTGGAACAGATTTGGAATCACACGACCTGGATGG
AGTGGGACAGAGAAATTAACAATTACACAAGCTTAATACACTCCTTAATTGAAGAATCGCAAAACCAGCA
AGAAAAGAATGAACAAGAATTATTGGAATTAGATAAATGGGCAAGTTTGTGGAATTGGTTTAACATAACA
AATTGGCTGTGGTATATAAAATTATTCATAATGATAGTAGGAGGCTTGGTAGGTTTAAGAATAGTTTTTG
CTGTACTTTCTATAGTGAATAGAGTTAGGCAGGGATATTCACCATTATCGTTTCAGACCCACCTCCCAAC
CCCGAGGGGACCCGACAGGCCCGAAGGAATAGAAGAAGAAGGTGGAGAGAGAGACAGAGACAGATCCATT
CGATTAGTGAACGGATCTCGACGGTATCGCCTTTAAAAGAAAAGGGGGGATTGGGGGGTACAGTGCAGGG
GAAAGAATAGTAGACATAATAGCAACAGACATACAAACTAAAGAATTACAAAAACAAATTACAAAAATTC
AAAATTTTCGGGTTTATTACAGGGACAGCAGAGATCCAGTTTATCGATAAGCTTGGGAGTTCCGCGTTAC
ATAACTTACGGTAAATGGCCCGCCTGGCTGACCGCCCAACGACCCCCGCCCATTGACGTCAATAATGACG
TATGTTCCCATAGTAACGCCAATAGGGACTTTCCATTGACGTCAATGGGTGGAGTATTTACGGTAAACTG
CCCACTTGGCAGTACATCAAGTGTATCATATGCCAAGTACGCCCCCTATTGACGTCAATGACGGTAAATG
GCCCGCCTGGCATTATGCCCAGTACATGACCTTATGGGACTTTCCTACTTGGCAGTACATCTACGTATTA
GTCATCGCTATTACCATG
