>Addgene plasmid #189734 | pLVX-CMV-Galpha-z ONE-GO | depositor partial sequence | sequence record 394360 | CMV promoter; MCS; Ga-YFP; IRES; Nanoluc detector module; WPRE
TCGGGTTTATTACAGGGACAGCAGAGATCCAGTTTATCGATAAGCTTGGGAGTTCCGCGTTACATAACTT
ACGGTAAATGGCCCGCCTGGCTGACCGCCCAACGACCCCCGCCCATTGACGTCAATAATGACGTATGTTC
CCATAGTAACGCCAATAGGGACTTTCCATTGACGTCAATGGGTGGAGTATTTACGGTAAACTGCCCACTT
GGCAGTACATCAAGTGTATCATATGCCAAGTACGCCCCCTATTGACGTCAATGACGGTAAATGGCCCGCC
TGGCATTATGCCCAGTACATGACCTTATGGGACTTTCCTACTTGGCAGTACATCTACGTATTAGTCATCG
CTATTACCATGGTGATGCGGTTTTGGCAGTACATCAATGGGCGTGGATAGCGGTTTGACTCACGGGGATT
TCCAAGTCTCCACCCCATTGACGTCAATGGGAGTTTGTTTTGGCACCAAAATCAACGGGACTTTCCAAAA
TGTCGTAACAACTCCGCCCCATTGACGCAAATGGGCGGTAGGCGTGTACGGTGGGAGGTCTATATAAGCA
GAGCTCGTTTAGTGAACCGTCAGATCGCCTGGAGACGCCATCCACGCTGTTTTGACCTCCATAGAAGACA
CCGACTCTACTAGAGGATCTATTTCCGGTGAATTCCTCGAGACTAGTTCTAGAGCGGCCGCGGATCCATG
GGCTGTCGGCAGTCATCAGAAGAAAAGGAGGCGGCACGACGATCTAGGCGCATAGATCGCCATCTGCGAT
CTGAATCACAGCGGCAAAGGCGCGAAATTAAGCTTCTCTTGCTGGGAACCTCCAATTCTGGCAAAAGCAC
AATCGTAAAACAAATGAAGATAATTCATTCAGGCGGTTTTAATCTCGAGGCCTGCAAGGAGTATAAACCC
TTGATAATATATAACGCCATAGATTCACTCACACGAATTATCCGGGCTCTGGCAGCGCTTAAAATTGACT
TCCACAATCCTGACCGCGCATACGATGCTGTACAACTGTTTGCATTGACCGGCCCGGCTGAGTCAAAAGG
TGAACGATCTGGAGGTGGGGGCTCTATGGTGAGCAAGGGCGAGGAGCTGTTCACCGGGGTGGTGCCCATC
CTGGTCGAGCTGGACGGCGACGTAAACGGCCACAAGTTCAGTGTGTCCGGCGAGGGCGAGGGCGATGCCA
CCTACGGCAAGCTGACCCTGAAGTTCATCTGCACCACCGGCAAGCTGCCCGTGCCCTGGCCCACCCTCGT
GACCACCTTCGGCTACGGCCTGATGTGCTTCGCCCGCTACCCCGACCACATGAAGCAGCACGACTTCTTC
AAGTCCGCCATGCCCGAAGGCTACGTCCAGGAGCGCACCATCTTCTTCAAGGACGACGGCAACTACAAGA
CCCGCGCCGAGGTGAAGTTCGAGGGCGACACCCTGGTGAACCGCATTGAGCTGAAGGGCATCGACTTCAA
GGAGGACGGCAACATCCTGGGGCACAAGCTGGAGTACAACTACAACAGCCACAACGTCTATATCATGGCC
GACAAGCAGAAGAACGGCATCAAGGTGAACTTCAAGATCCGCCACAACATCGAGGACGGCAGCGTGCAGC
TCGCCGACCACTACCAGCAGAACACCCCCATCGGCGACGGCCCCGTGCTGCTGCCCGACAACCACTACCT
GAGCTACCAGTCCGCCCTGAGCAAAGACCCCAACGAGAAGCGCGATCACATGGTCCTGCTGGAGTTCGTG
ACCGCCGCCGGGATCACTCTCGGCATGGACGAGCTGTACAAGTCTGGCGGTGGAGGCTCAATTACCCCGG
AGCTTCTGGGAGTCATGAGGAGGCTCTGGGCCGACCCCGGAGCACAAGCATGCTTCGGGCGGAGTTCAGA
ATATCACCTGGAAGATAATGCTGCGTATTATTTGAATGACTTGGAACGAATTGCTGCTCCTGATTATATC
CCGACCGTGGAGGACATTTTGCGGTCTAGGGACATGACCACAGGGATTGTCGAGAACAAATTCACGTTTA
AGGAACTTACATTCAAAATGGTCGATGTGGGTGGACAGCGGTCTGAGCGGAAAAAGTGGATACATTGCTT
CGAGGGGGTAACGGCCATTATCTTTTGTGTTGAACTCTCTGGTTACGATCTGAAATTGTACGAGGACAAC
CAGACGTCCCGAATGGCCGAAAGTCTCCGCTTGTTTGACAGCATTTGCAACAATAACTGGTTTATTAACA
CTTCACTCATACTTTTTCTCAACAAGAAGGACCTTCTGAGTGAAAAAATACGACGCATTCCGCTTAGTGT
GTGCTTTCCGGAGTACAAGGGGCAGAACACTTATGAGGAGGCTGCCGTGTACATTCAGCGGCAATTCGAG
GACCTCAACAGGAATAAGGAGACAAAAGAAATTTACTCCCATTTTACTTGTGCGACCGACACTTCCAATA
TTCAGTTTGTCTTTGACGCTGTCACCGACGTCATTATCCAGAATAACCTTAAGTACATAGGGTTGTGCTG
AGCGGCCGCCGCCCCTCTCCCTCCCCCCCCCCTAACGTTACTGGCCGAAGCCGCTTGGAATAAGGCCGGT
GTGCGTTTGTCTATATGTTATTTTCCACCATATTGCCGTCTTTTGGCAATGTGAGGGCCCGGAAACCTGG
CCCTGTCTTCTTGACGAGCATTCCTAGGGGTCTTTCCCCTCTCGCCAAAGGAATGCAAGGTCTGTTGAAT
GTCGTGAAGGAAGCAGTTCCTCTGGAAGCTTCTTGAAGACAAACAACGTCTGTAGCGACCCTTTGCAGGC
AGCGGAACCCCCCACCTGGCGACAGGTGCCTCTGCGGCCAAAAGCCACGTGTATAAGATACACCTGCAAA
GGCGGCACAACCCCAGTGCCACGTTGTGAGTTGGATAGTTGTGGAAAGAGTCAAATGGCTCTCCTCAAGC
GTATTCAACAAGGGGCTGAAGGATGCCCAGAAGGTACCCCATTGTATGGGATCTGATCTGGGGCCTCGGT
GCACATGCTTTACATGTGTTTAGTCGAGGTTAAAAAAACGTCTAGGCCCCCCGAACCACGGGGACGTGGT
TTTCCTTTGAAAAACACGATGATAAGCTTGCCACAACCCGTACCAAAGATGGGGAGTAGCAAGAGCAAGA
CGTCGAATTCCGGAATCAAGCTTGGTGGATCTTCTCGAGGTTACTACCATGGTATTTGGGTGGGTGAAGA
AGGTCGACTTTCTCGAGGTGGCACCGGTGGATCCATGGTCTTCACACTCGAAGATTTCGTTGGGGACTGG
CGACAGACAGCCGGCTACAACCTGGACCAAGTCCTTGAACAGGGAGGTGTGTCCAGTTTGTTTCAGAATC
TCGGGGTGTCCGTAACTCCGATCCAAAGGATTGTCCTGAGCGGTGAAAATGGGCTGAAGATCGACATCCA
TGTCATCATCCCGTATGAAGGTCTGAGCGGCGACCAAATGGGCCAGATCGAAAAAATTTTTAAGGTGGTG
TACCCTGTGGATGATCATCACTTTAAGGTGATCCTGCACTATGGCACACTGGTAATCGACGGGGTTACGC
CGAACATGATCGACTATTTCGGACGGCCGTATGAAGGCATCGCCGTGTTCGACGGCAAAAAGATCACTGT
AACAGGGACCCTGTGGAACGGCAACAAAATTATCGACGAGCGCCTGATCAACCCCGACGGCTCCCTGCTG
TTCCGAGTAACCATCAACGGAGTGACCGGCTGGCGGCTGTGCGAACGCATTCTGGCGTAAACGCGTCTGG
AACAATCAACCTCTGGATTACAAAATTTGTGAAAGATTGACTGGTATTCTTAACTATGTTGCTCCTTTTA
CGCTATGTGGATACGCTGCTTTAATGCCTTTGTATCATGCTATTGCTTCCCGTATGGCTTTCATTTTCTC
CTCCTTGTATAAATCCTGGTTGCTGTCTCTTTATGAGGAGTTGTGGCCCGTTGTCAGGCAACGTGGCGTG
GTGTGCACTGTGTTTGCTGACGCAACCCCCACTGGTTGGGGCATTGCCACCACCTGTCAGCTCCTTTCCG
GGACTTTCGCTTTCCCCCTCCCTATTGCCACGGCGGAACTCATCGCCGCCTGCCTTGCCCGCTGCTGGAC
AGGGGCTCGGCTGTTGGGCACTGACAATTCCGTGGTGTTGTCGGGGAAGCTGACGTCCTTTCCATGGCTG
CTCGCCTGTGTTGCCACCTGGATTCTGCGCGGGACGTCCTTCTGCTACGTCCCTTCGGCCCTCAATCCAG
CGGACCTTCCTTCCCGCGGCCTGCTGCCGGCTCTGCGGCCTCTTCCGCGTCTTCGCCTTCGCCCTCAGAC
GAGTCGGATCTCCCTTTGGGCCGCCTCCCCGC
